>Addgene plasmid #129077 | pGEX-5X-1 U1-C-FL | addgene full sequence | sequence record 252125 | Addgene NGS Result
CGTCTGCGTCTGGCTGGCTGGCATAAATATCTCACTCGCAATCAAATTCAGCCGATAGCGGAACGGGAAG
GCGACTGGAGTGCCATGTCCGGTTTTCAACAAACCATGCAAATGCTGAATGAGGGCATCGTTCCCACTGC
GATGCTGGTTGCCAACGATCAGATGGCGCTGGGCGCAATGCGCGCCATTACCGAGTCCGGGCTGCGCGTT
GGTGCGGATATCTCGGTAGTGGGATACGACGATACCGAAGACAGCTCATGTTATATCCCGCCGTTAACCA
CCATCAAACAGGATTTTCGCCTGCTGGGGCAAACCAGCGTGGACCGCTTGCTGCAACTCTCTCAGGGCCA
GGCGGTGAAGGGCAATCAGCTGTTGCCCGTCTCACTGGTGAAAAGAAAAACCACCCTGGCGCCCAATACG
CAAACCGCCTCTCCCCGCGCGTTGGCCGATTCATTAATGCAGCTGGCACGACAGGTTTCCCGACTGGAAA
GCGGGCAGTGAGCGCAACGCAATTAATGTAAGTTAGCTCACTCATTAGGCACCCCAGGCTTTACACTTTA
TGCTTCCGGCTCGTATGTTGTGTGGAATTGTGAGCGGATAACAATTTCACACAGGAAACAGCTATGACCA
TGATTACGGATTCACTGGCCGTCGTTTTACAACGTCGTGACTGGGAAAACCCTGGCGTTACCCAACTTAA
TCGCCTTGCAGCACATCCCCCTTTCGCCAGCTGGCGTAATAGCGAAGAGGCCCGCACCGATCGCCCTTCC
CAACAGTTGCGCAGCCTGAATGGCGAATGGCGCTTTGCCTGGTTTCCGGCACCAGAAGCGGTGCCGGAAA
GCTGGCTGGAGTGCGATCTTCCTGAGGCCGATACTGTCGTCGTCCCCTCAAACTGGCAGATGCACGGTTA
CGATGCGCCCATCTACACCAACGTGACCTATCCCATTACGGTCAATCCGCCGTTTGTTCCCACGGAGAAT
CCGACGGGTTGTTACTCGCTCACATTTAATGTTGATGAAAGCTGGCTACAGGAAGGCCAGACGCGAATTA
TTTTTGATGGCGTTGGAATTAGCTTATCGACTGCACGGTGCACCAATGCTTCTGGCGTCAGGCAGCCATC
GGAAGCTGTGGTATGGCTGTGCAGGTCGTAAATCACTGCATAATTCGTGTCGCTCAAGGCGCACTCCCGT
TCTGGATAATGTTTTTTGCGCCGACATCATAACGGTTCTGGCAAATATTCTGAAATGAGCTGTTGACAAT
TAATCATCGGCTCGTATAATGTGTGGAATTGTGAGCGGATAACAATTTCACACAGGAAACAGTATTCATG
TCCCCTATACTAGGTTATTGGAAAATTAAGGGCCTTGTGCAACCCACTCGACTTCTTTTGGAATATCTTG
AAGAAAAATATGAAGAGCATTTGTATGAGCGCGATGAAGGTGATAAATGGCGAAACAAAAAGTTTGAATT
GGGTTTGGAGTTTCCCAATCTTCCTTATTATATTGATGGTGATGTTAAATTAACACAGTCTATGGCCATC
ATACGTTATATAGCTGACAAGCACAACATGTTGGGTGGTTGTCCAAAAGAGCGTGCAGAGATTTCAATGC
TTGAAGGAGCGGTTTTGGATATTAGATACGGTGTTTCGAGAATTGCATATAGTAAAGACTTTGAAACTCT
CAAAGTTGATTTTCTTAGCAAGCTACCTGAAATGCTGAAAATGTTCGAAGATCGTTTATGTCATAAAACA
TATTTAAATGGTGATCATGTAACCCATCCTGACTTCATGTTGTATGACGCTCTTGATGTTGTTTTATACA
TGGACCCAATGTGCCTGGATGCGTTCCCAAAATTAGTTTGTTTTAAAAAACGTATTGAAGCTATCCCACA
AATTGATAAGTACTTGAAATCCAGCAAGTATATAGCATGGCCTTTGCAGGGCTGGCAAGCCACGTTTGGT
GGTGGCGACCATCCTCCAAAATCGGATCTGATCGAAGGTCGTGGGATCCCCGAATTCATGCCCAAGTTTT
ATTGTGACTACTGCGATACATACCTCACCCATGACTCTCCATCTGTGAGAAAGACACACTGCAGTGGAAG
GAAACACAAAGAGAATGTGAAAGACTATTATCAGAAATGGATGGAAGAGCAGGCTCAGAGCCTGATTGAC
AAAACAACGGCTGCATTTCAACAAGGAAAGATACCTCCTACTCCATTCTCTGCTCCTCCTCCTGCAGGGG
CGATGATACCACCTCCCCCCAGCCTTCCGGGTCCTCCTCGCCCTGGTATGATGCCAGCCCCCCATATGGG
GGGCCCTCCCATGATGCCAATGATGGGCCCTCCTCCTCCTGGGATGATGCCAGTGGGACCTGCTCCTGGA
ATGAGGCCGCCCATGGGAGGCCATATGCCAATGATGCCTGGGCCCCCAATGATGAGACCTCCTGCCCGTC
CCATGATGGTGCCCACTCGGCCCGGAATGACTCGACCAGACAGATAAGTCGACTCGAGCGGCCGCATCGT
GACTGACTGACGATCTGCCTCGCGCGTTTCGGTGATGACGGTGAAAACCTCTGACACATGCAGCTCCCGG
AGACGGTCACAGCTTGTCTGTAAGCGGATGCCGGGAGCAGACAAGCCCGTCAGGGCGCGTCAGCGGGTGT
TGGCGGGTGTCGGGGCGCAGCCATGACCCAGTCACGTAGCGATAGCGGAGTGTATAATTCTTGAAGACGA
AAGGGCCTCGTGATACGCCTATTTTTATAGGTTAATGTCATGATAATAATGGTTTCTTAGACGTCAGGTG
GCACTTTTCGGGGAAATGTGCGCGGAACCCCTATTTGTTTATTTTTCTAAATACATTCAAATATGTATCC
GCTCATGAGACAATAACCCTGATAAATGCTTCAATAATATTGAAAAAGGAAGAGTATGAGTATTCAACAT
TTCCGTGTCGCCCTTATTCCCTTTTTTGCGGCATTTTGCCTTCCTGTTTTTGCTCACCCAGAAACGCTGG
TGAAAGTAAAAGATGCTGAAGATCAGTTGGGTGCACGAGTGGGTTACATCGAACTGGATCTCAACAGCGG
TAAGATCCTTGAGAGTTTTCGCCCCGAAGAACGTTTTCCAATGATGAGCACTTTTAAAGTTCTGCTATGT
GGCGCGGTATTATCCCGTGTTGACGCCGGGCAAGAGCAACTCGGTCGCCGCATACACTATTCTCAGAATG
ACTTGGTTGAGTACTCACCAGTCACAGAAAAGCATCTTACGGATGGCATGACAGTAAGAGAATTATGCAG
TGCTGCCATAACCATGAGTGATAACACTGCGGCCAACTTACTTCTGACAACGATCGGAGGACCGAAGGAG
CTAACCGCTTTTTTGCACAACATGGGGGATCATGTAACTCGCCTTGATCGTTGGGAACCGGAGCTGAATG
AAGCCATACCAAACGACGAGCGTGACACCACGATGCCTGCAGCAATGGCAACAACGTTGCGCAAACTATT
AACTGGCGAACTACTTACTCTAGCTTCCCGGCAACAATTAATAGACTGGATGGAGGCGGATAAAGTTGCA
GGACCACTTCTGCGCTCGGCCCTTCCGGCTGGCTGGTTTATTGCTGATAAATCTGGAGCCGGTGAGCGTG
GGTCTCGCGGTATCATTGCAGCACTGGGGCCAGATGGTAAGCCCTCCCGTATCGTAGTTATCTACACGAC
GGGGAGTCAGGCAACTATGGATGAACGAAATAGACAGATCGCTGAGATAGGTGCCTCACTGATTAAGCAT
TGGTAACTGTCAGACCAAGTTTACTCATATATACTTTAGATTGATTTAAAACTTCATTTTTAATTTAAAA
GGATCTAGGTGAAGATCCTTTTTGATAATCTCATGACCAAAATCCCTTAACGTGAGTTTTCGTTCCACTG
AGCGTCAGACCCCGTAGAAAAGATCAAAGGATCTTCTTGAGATCCTTTTTTTCTGCGCGTAATCTGCTGC
TTGCAAACAAAAAAACCACCGCTACCAGCGGTGGTTTGTTTGCCGGATCAAGAGCTACCAACTCTTTTTC
CGAAGGTAACTGGCTTCAGCAGAGCGCAGATACCAAATACTGTCCTTCTAGTGTAGCCGTAGTTAGGCCA
CCACTTCAAGAACTCTGTAGCACCGCCTACATACCTCGCTCTGCTAATCCTGTTACCAGTGGCTGCTGCC
AGTGGCGATAAGTCGTGTCTTACCGGGTTGGACTCAAGACGATAGTTACCGGATAAGGCGCAGCGGTCGG
GCTGAACGGGGGGTTCGTGCACACAGCCCAGCTTGGAGCGAACGACCTACACCGAACTGAGATACCTACA
GCGTGAGCTATGAGAAAGCGCCACGCTTCCCGAAGGGAGAAAGGCGGACAGGTATCCGGTAAGCGGCAGG
GTCGGAACAGGAGAGCGCACGAGGGAGCTTCCAGGGGGAAACGCCTGGTATCTTTATAGTCCTGTCGGGT
TTCGCCACCTCTGACTTGAGCGTCGATTTTTGTGATGCTCGTCAGGGGGGCGGAGCCTATGGAAAAACGC
CAGCAACGCGGCCTTTTTACGGTTCCTGGCCTTTTGCTGGCCTTTTGCTCACATGTTCTTTCCTGCGTTA
TCCCCTGATTCTGTGGATAACCGTATTACCGCCTTTGAGTGAGCTGATACCGCTCGCCGCAGCCGAACGA
CCGAGCGCAGCGAGTCAGTGAGCGAGGAAGCGGAAGAGCGCCTGATGCGGTATTTTCTCCTTACGCATCT
GTGCGGTATTTCACACCGCATAAATTCCGACACCATCGAATGGCGCAAAACCTTTCGCGGTATGGCATGA
TAGCGCCCGGAAGAGAGTCAATTCAGGGTGGTGAATGTGAAACCAGTAACGTTATACGATGTCGCAGAGT
ATGCCGGTGTCTCTTATCAGACCGTTTCCCGCGTGGTGAACCAGGCCAGCCACGTTTCTGCGAAAACGCG
GGAAAAAGTGGAAGCGGCGATGGCGGAGCTGAATTACATTCCCAACCGCGTGGCACAACAACTGGCGGGC
AAACAGTCGTTGCTGATTGGCGTTGCCACCTCCAGTCTGGCCCTGCACGCGCCGTCGCAAATTGTCGCGG
CGATTAAATCTCGCGCCGATCAACTGGGTGCCAGCGTGGTGGTGTCGATGGTAGAACGAAGCGGCGTCGA
AGCCTGTAAAGCGGCGGTGCACAATCTTCTCGCGCAACGCGTCAGTGGGCTGATCATTAACTATCCGCTG
GATGACCAGGATGCCATTGCTGTGGAAGCTGCCTGCACTAATGTTCCGGCGTTATTTCTTGATGTCTCTG
ACCAGACACCCATCAACAGTATTATTTTCTCCCATGAAGACGGTACGCGACTGGGCGTGGAGCATCTGGT
CGCATTGGGTCACCAGCAAATCGCGCTGTTAGCGGGCCCATTAAGTTCTGTCTCGGCG
Features (pLannotate 1.2.2; 17 found; start..end, strand, type, name):
    514..535     +  protein_bind   CAP binding site: CAP binding activates transcription in the presence of cAMP. E. coli catabolite activator protein
    550..580     +  promoter       lac promoter: promoter for the E. coli lac operon
    588..604     +  protein_bind   lac operator: The lac repressor binds to the lac operator to inhibit transcription in E. coli. This inhibition can be relieved by adding lactose or isopropyl-β-D-thiogalactopyranoside (IPTG). lac repressor encoded by lacI
    624..797     +  CDS            lacZα: LacZα fragment of β-galactosidase; lacZ fragment
   1061..1177    -  CDS            yciV (fragment): RNAAM_ECOLI - Also known as trpH From Escherichia coli (strain K12).
   1253..1281    +  promoter       tac promoter: strong E. coli promoter; hybrid between the trp and lac UV5 promoters
   1289..1305    +  protein_bind   lac operator: The lac repressor binds to the lac operator to inhibit transcription in E. coli. This inhibition can be relieved by adding lactose or isopropyl-β-D-thiogalactopyranoside (IPTG). lac repressor encoded by lacI
   1328..1981    +  CDS            GST26_SCHJA: Experimental evidence at protein level: Swiss-Prot protein existence level 1. GST isoenzymes appear to play a central role in the parasite detoxification system. Other functions are also suspected including a role in increasing the solubility of haematin in the parasite gut. From Schistosoma japonicum (Blood fluke).
   2018..2494    +  CDS            SNRPC: RU1C_HUMAN - Experimental evidence at protein level: Swiss-Prot protein existence level 1. Component of the spliceosomal U1 snRNP, which is essential for recognition of the pre-mRNA 5' splice-site and the subsequent assembly of the spliceosome. SNRPC/U1-C is directly involved in initial 5' splice-site recognition for both constitutive and regulated alternative splicing. The interaction with the 5' splice-site seems to precede base-pairing between the pre-mRNA and the U1 snRNA. Stimulates commitment or early (E) complex formation by stabilizing the base pairing of the 5' end of the U1 snRNA and
   2535..2574    +  CDS            rop (fragment): Rop protein, which maintains plasmids at low copy number; rop
   2676..2716    +  misc_feature   bom (fragment): basis of mobility region from pBR322
   2821..2925    +  promoter       AmpR promoter: bla
   2926..3786    +  CDS            AmpR: β-lactamase; bla; confers resistance to ampicillin, carbenicillin, and related antibiotics
   3957..4545    +  rep_origin     ori: high-copy-number ColE1/pMB1/pBR322/pUC origin of replication
   4731..4782    -  misc_feature   bom (fragment): basis of mobility region from pBR322
   4789..4866    +  promoter       lacI promoter: lacI
   4867..501     +  CDS            lacI (across the origin): lac repressor; lacI; The lac repressor binds to the lac operator to inhibit transcription in E. coli. This inhibition can be relieved by adding lactose or isopropyl-β-D-thiogalactopyranoside (IPTG).
