[The description below was written by a language model from this plasmid's Addgene catalogue record and pLannotate feature annotations shown in this document.]
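Description:
pGEX-5X-1 U1-C-FL is a bacterial expression plasmid of about 5.4 kb, built on the pGEX-5X-1 backbone, for producing human U1-C (SNRPC) as a glutathione S-transferase fusion protein in E. coli. It replicates from a ColE1/pMB1-type origin, is recorded as high copy, and is selected with ampicillin through a β-lactamase (AmpR) gene driven by its own promoter. Short annotated fragments of rop, the pBR322 bom region and a lac promoter/lacZα segment are remnants of the backbone's ancestry rather than functional parts of the expression design.

The expression cassette consists of the hybrid trp/lac tac promoter followed by a lac operator, then the Schistosoma japonicum 26 kDa GST coding sequence, and a short linker leading into the SNRPC open reading frame. The "FL" in the name and the length of the annotated SNRPC coding region are consistent with the full-length protein. The plasmid also carries lacI with its own promoter, so the lac repressor keeps the tac promoter off until it is induced with IPTG, independent of the host's repressor level. pGEX-5X-series vectors normally encode a Factor Xa cleavage site between GST and the insert. This site is not separately annotated in the feature table, and the restriction sites used for cloning are recorded as unknown.

U1-C is a component of the spliceosomal U1 snRNP that participates in early recognition of the pre-mRNA 5' splice site. The stated purpose is generating GST-tagged U1-C in bacteria. The GST moiety allows affinity purification on glutathione resin, and such fusions can also serve in pull-down or binding assays, though the record does not specify a downstream application.
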