Addgene plasmid #129077: pGEX-5X-1 U1-C-FL
Purpose: generation of GST-tagged U1-C protein using bacteria
Depositing lab: Takeshi Tsubata. Depositing organization: Institute of Science Tokyo.
Backbone
  Vector backbone: pGEX-5X-1
  Vector type: Bacterial Expression
Growth in bacteria
  Bacterial resistance: Ampicillin, 100 μg/mL
  Growth temperature: 37°C
  Growth strain: DH5alpha
  Copy number: High Copy
Gene/Insert
  Gene/Insert name: U1-C
  Species: H. sapiens (human)
  Entrez Gene: SNRPC (a.k.a. U1C, Yhc1)
  Cloning method: Restriction Enzyme; 5′ cloning site Unknown (unknown if destroyed); 3′ cloning site Unknown (unknown if destroyed)
Terms and licenses: Academic/Nonprofit Terms; Industry Terms: Not Available to Industry
How to cite: pGEX-5X-1 U1-C-FL was a gift from Takeshi Tsubata (Addgene plasmid # 129077 ; http://n2t.net/addgene:129077 ; RRID:Addgene_129077)
